>Addgene plasmid #8581 | pBABE-neo largeTcDNA K1 | addgene partial sequence | sequence record 17091 | 8581, pBABE5 primer
GGTCGACAGCTTTGCAAGATGGATAAAGTTTTAACAGAGAGGAATCTTTGCAGCTAATGGACCTTCTAGG
TCTTGAAAGGAGTGCCTGGGGGAATATTCCTCTGATGAGAAAGGCATATTTAAAAAAATGCAAGGAGTTT
CATCCTGATAAAGGAGGAGATGAAGAAAAAATGAAGAAAATGAATACTCTGTACAAGAAAATGGAAGATG
GAGTAAAATATGCTCATCAACCTGACTTTGGAGGCTTCTGGGATGCAACTGAGATTCCAACCTATGGAAC
TGATGAATGGGAGCAGTGGTGGAATGCCTTTAATGAGGAAAACCTGTTTTGCTCAAAAGAAATGCCATCT
AGTGATGATGAGGCTACTGCTGACTCTCAACATTCTACTCCTCCAAAAAAGAAGAGAAAGGTAGAAGACC
CCAAGGACTTTCCTTCAGAATTGCTAAGTTTTTTGAGTCATGCTGTGTTTAGTAATAGAACTCTTGCTTG
CTTTGCTATTTACACCACAAAGGAAAAAGCTGCACTGCTATACAAGAAAATTATGGAAAAATATTCTGTA
ACCTTTATAAGTAGGCATAACAGTTATAATCATAACATACTGTTTTTTCTTACTCCACACAGGCATAGAG
TGTCTGCTATTAATAACTATGCTCAAAAATTGTGTACCTTTAGCTTTTTAATTTGTAAAGGGGTTAATAA
GGAATATTTGATGTATAGTGCCTTGACTAGAGATCCATTTTCTGTTATTGAGGAAAGTTTGCCAGGTGGG
TTAAAGGAGCATGATTTTAATCCAGAAGAAGCAGAGGAAACTAAACAAGTGTCCTGGAAGCTTGTAACAG
AGTATGCAATGGAAACAAATGTGATG
