[The description below was written by a language model from this plasmid's Addgene catalogue record.]
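Description:
pBABE-neo largeTcDNA K1 is a retroviral mammalian expression plasmid built on the pBABE-neo backbone (about 5.3 kb without insert). It is maintained in E. coli as a high-copy plasmid under ampicillin selection. In mammalian cells it confers neomycin resistance, so stably transduced or transfected populations can be selected with G418. No feature table accompanies the record, so the promoters, origin of replication and viral elements are not itemised. pBABE vectors are generally Moloney murine leukemia virus-based: the long terminal repeats and a packaging signal allow the transcript to be packaged into replication-defective retroviral particles when the plasmid is introduced into a packaging cell line. The inserted gene is typically expressed from the 5′ LTR, with the selection marker driven by a separate internal promoter.

The payload is a roughly 2.2 kb cDNA encoding the simian virus 40 large T antigen, cloned into a BamHI site that is preserved at both ends. Because it is a cDNA rather than the genomic early region, it should express large T without the alternatively spliced small t antigen. The "K1" allele carries an E107K substitution within the LxCxE consensus motif through which large T engages the retinoblastoma protein. According to the record, the mutant no longer binds pRB family members. The associated study dissected which SV40 early region functions are required to transform human cells. In that context the construct serves as a separation-of-function mutant for stable delivery into target cells, letting the contribution of pRB-family inactivation be tested against wild-type large T and other mutants.
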