Addgene plasmid #8581: pBABE-neo largeTcDNA K1
Depositing lab: Bob Weinberg. Depositing organization: Whitehead Institute for Biomedical Research. Publication: Enumeration of the simian virus 40 early region elements necessary for human cell transformation. Hahn WC, Dessain SK, Brooks MW, King JE, Elenbaas B, Sabatini DM, DeCaprio JA, Weinberg RA. Mol Cell Biol 2002 Apr;22(7):2111-23. 10.1128/MCB.22.7.2111-2123.2002 PubMed 11884599.
Backbone
  Vector backbone: pBABE-neo
  Backbone size w/o insert (bp): 5330
  Vector type: Mammalian Expression, Retroviral
  Selectable markers: Neomycin (select with G418)
Growth in bacteria
  Bacterial resistance: Ampicillin, 100 μg/mL
  Growth temperature: 37°C
  Growth strain: DH5alpha
  Copy number: High Copy
Gene/Insert
  Gene/Insert name: large T antigen (alt names: large T cDNA; SV40gp6; LTc)
  Species: simian virus
  Insert size (bp): 2200
  Mutation: E107K. Alteration in pRB consensus binding motif (LxCxE). No longer binds to pRB family members.
  Entrez Gene: SV40gp6 (a.k.a. SV40gp6)
  Cloning method: Restriction Enzyme; 5′ cloning site BamHI (not destroyed); 3′ cloning site BamHI (not destroyed)
  Sequencing primers: 5′ pBABE 5'; 3′ pBABE 3'
Terms and licenses: Academic/Nonprofit Terms; Industry Terms: Not Available to Industry
How to cite: pBABE-neo largeTcDNA K1 was a gift from Bob Weinberg (Addgene plasmid # 8581 ; http://n2t.net/addgene:8581 ; RRID:Addgene_8581)
